Addgene plasmid #17562: FLAG-Foxo1-WT 6KQ
Depositing lab: Domenico Accili. Depositing organization: Columbia University. Publication: FoxO1 protects against pancreatic beta cell failure through NeuroD and MafA induction. Kitamura YI, Kitamura T, Kruse JP, Raum JC, Stein R, Gu W, Accili D. Cell Metab. 2005 Sep . 2(3):153-63. 10.1016/j.cmet.2005.08.004 PubMed 16154098.
Backbone
  Vector backbone: pCMV5
  Backbone size w/o insert (bp): 4700
  Vector type: Mammalian Expression
Growth in bacteria
  Bacterial resistance: Ampicillin, 100 μg/mL
  Growth temperature: 37°C
  Growth strain: DH5alpha
  Copy number: Unknown
Gene/Insert
  Gene/Insert name: Foxo1 6KQ (alt names: Foxo1; Fkhr; forkhead box O1)
  Species: M. musculus (mouse)
  Insert size (bp): 1700
  Mutation: K242, K245, K259, K262, K271 and K291 were replaced with glutamine.
  Entrez Gene: Foxo1 (a.k.a. Afxh, FKHR, Fkhr1, Foxo1a)
  Promoter: CMV
  Tag / fusion protein: Myc (N terminal on backbone); Flag (N terminal on insert)
  Cloning method: Restriction Enzyme; 5′ cloning site KpnI (not destroyed); 3′ cloning site XbaI (not destroyed)
  Sequencing primers: 5′ CMV-F; pCEP-F; 3′ hGH-pA-R (CCAGCTTGGTTCCCAATAGA)
Terms and licenses: Academic/Nonprofit Terms; Industry Terms: Not Available to Industry
Depositor comments: Plasmid has K219R and L619P polymorphisms which are not thought to affect plasmid function.
How to cite: FLAG-Foxo1-WT 6KQ was a gift from Domenico Accili (Addgene plasmid # 17562 ; http://n2t.net/addgene:17562 ; RRID:Addgene_17562)
