[The description below was written by a language model from this plasmid's Addgene catalogue record.]
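Description:
FLAG-Foxo1-WT 6KQ is a mammalian expression plasmid built on the pCMV5 backbone (about 4.7 kb without insert) and carries a roughly 1.7 kb mouse Foxo1 (forkhead box O1, also known as Fkhr) cDNA cloned between KpnI and XbaI sites, both of which were preserved. Expression is driven by the CMV promoter, a strong constitutive promoter suited to transient transfection of mammalian cells. The listed 3′ sequencing primer anneals in a human growth hormone polyadenylation region, which suggests that this signal terminates the transcript. The plasmid is propagated in E. coli under ampicillin selection. The record does not state the copy number, and no feature table was provided, so the origin of replication and other backbone elements cannot be detailed here.

The encoded protein carries six lysine-to-glutamine substitutions, at K242, K245, K259, K262, K271 and K291. Glutamine is uncharged and is commonly used to mimic a constitutively acetylated lysine, so this mutant is most plausibly intended to model acetylated Foxo1, although the record does not state that rationale. The "WT" in the name presumably means that the rest of the protein is otherwise wild type. The record lists a Flag tag at the N terminus of the insert and a Myc tag N-terminal on the backbone, which allow detection or immunoprecipitation of the expressed protein. The depositor notes two further differences, K219R and L619P, described as polymorphisms not thought to affect function. The associated publication concerns FoxO1's protective role against pancreatic beta cell failure through induction of NeuroD and MafA, so the construct fits studies of how modification of these lysines affects Foxo1 activity in that setting.
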