>Addgene plasmid #17562 | FLAG-Foxo1-WT 6KQ | addgene partial sequence | sequence record 25139 | 17562 with hGH-PA-R
TTGCCCCTTGCTCCATACCACCCCCCTCCACCCCATAATATTATAGAAGGACACCTAGTCAGACAAAATG
ATGCAACTTAATTTTATTAGGACAAGGCTGGTGGGCACTGGAGTGGCAACTTCCAGGGCCAGGAGAGGCA
CTGGGGAGGGGTCACAGGGATGCCACCCGGGATCCTCTAGAATTCAGCGGCCGCTTTTTTTTTTTTTTTT
TTTTTTTTTTTAATCTTGAAAACTATAAGGAGGGGNGAAGGGCATCTTTGGACTGCTCCTCANTTCCTGC
TGTCANACAATCTGAAGGACTTTTAAATGTANCCTGCTCACTAACTCTTANCCTGACACCCAGCTGTGTG
TTGTANTCTTGACACTGTGTGGGAAGCTTTGGTTGGGCAACACATTATCAAAGTTAAAATCCAAGGTATC
TCCATCCATGGGGTCATTCCGAATGATGGACTCCATGTCACAGTCCAAGCGCTCAATAAACATGCCATCC
AAGTCACTTGGGAGCTTCTCCTGGTGGAGGACACCCATCCTACCATANCCATTGCAGCTGCTCACCGAGG
AGTANCTGCCCAGGGCACTCATCTGCATGGGGTGGGACAGANGCACTTGTAAAGGTGTCTTCACGGGGGT
CAAGCGGTTCATGGCAGATGTGTGANGCATGGTGTTCACCACATGGGGNNNGGTACGGCCGTTGACCNAA
NCCGTTTGCTGTGCATGTCCANGNNNGGGTGTGGGANCTGGGGTTCATCATTTTGNTATGAGATGCCTGG
CTGCCATACGCTGGNATGACCGA
