>Addgene plasmid #17562 | FLAG-Foxo1-WT 6KQ | addgene partial sequence | sequence record 25140 | 17562 with mFoxo1-F (aaggccatcgagagctcag)
NNNNNNNNNNNNNNNANCTACGAGTGGNNGGTGAAGAGCGTGCCCTACTTCAAGGATAAGGGCGACAGCA
ACAGCTCGGCGGGCTGGAAGAATTCAATTCGCCACAATCTGTCCCTTCACAGCAGGTTTATTCGAGTGCA
GAATGAAGGAACTGGAAAGAGTTCTTGGTGGATGCTCAATCCAGAGGGAGGCCAGAGCGGACAATCACCC
CGGAGAAGAGCTGCGTCCATGGACAACAACAGTCAATTTGCTCAGAGCCGAGGGCGGGCTGCTAAGAAAC
AAGCATCTCTCCAGTCTGGGCAAGAGGGTCCTGGAGACAGCCCTGGGTCTCAGTTTTCTCAGTGGCCTGC
GAGTCCTGGGTCCCACAGCAACGATGACTTTGATAACTGGAGTACATTTCGTCCTCGAACCAGCTCAAAT
GCTAGTACCATCAGTGGGAGACTTTCTCCCATCATGACAGAGCAGGATGACCTGGGAGATGGGGACGTGC
ATTCCCTGGTGTATCCACCCTCTGCTGCCAAGATGGCGTCTACGCTGCCCAGTCTGTCTGAAATCAGCAA
TCCAGAAAACATGGAGAACCTTCTGGATAATCTCAACCTTCTCTCGTCCCCNACNTCTTTAACTGNNNCC
NNCNNNNNNNNNNNNGGGNNNNNNNNNNNNNNNNANNNNNNTGCTNTTNNNTTTNGNNCNGCNNAACACC
ANN
