>Addgene plasmid #17562 | FLAG-Foxo1-WT 6KQ | addgene partial sequence | sequence record 69845 | CMV-F 5'-CGCAAATGGGCGGTAGGCGTG-3'
CTATATAAGCAGAGCTCGTTTAGTGAACCGTCAGAATTGCCATGGAGCAGAAGCTGATCAGCGAGGAGGA
CCTGAACGAATTCAGATCTGGTACCGCCATGGACTACAAGGACGACGATGACAAGGCCGAGGCGCCCCAG
GTGGTGGAGACCGACCCGGACTTCGAGCCGCTGCCCCGGCAGCGCTCCTGTACCTGGCCGCTGCCCAGGC
CGGAGTTTAACCAGTCCAACTCGACCACCTCCAGTCCGGCGCCGTCGGGCGGCGCGGCCGCCAACCCCGA
CGCCGCGGCGAGCCTGGCCTCGGCGTCCGCTGTCAGCACCGACTTTATGAGCAACCTGAGCCTGCTGGAG
GAGAGTGAGGACTTCGCGCGGGCGCCAGGCTGCGTGGCCGTGGCGGCGGCGGCTGCGGCCAGCAGGGGCC
TGTGCGGGGACTTCCAGGGCCCCGAGGCGGGCTGCGTGCACCCAGCGCCGCCACAGCCCCCACCGACCGG
GCCGCTGTCGCAGCCCCCACCCGTGCCTCCCTCCGCTGCCGCCGCCGCGGGGCCACTCGCGGGACAGCCG
CGCAAGACCAGCTCGTCGCGCCGCAACGCGTGGGGCAACCTGTCGTACGCCGACCTCATCACCAAGGCCA
TCGAGAGCTCAGCCGAGAAGAGGCTCACCCTGTCGCAGATCTACGAGTGGATGGTGAAGAGCGTGCCCTA
CTTCAAGGATAAGGGCGACAGCAACAGCTCGGCGGGCTGGAAGAATTCAATTCGCCACAATCTGTCCCTT
CACAGCAGGTTTATTCGAGTGCAGAATGAAGGAACTGGAAAGAGTTCTTGGTGGATGCTCAATCCAGAGG
GAGGCCAGAGCGGACAATCACCCCGGAGAAGAGCTGCGTCCATGGACAACAACAGTCAATTTGCTCAGAG
CCGAGGGCGGGCTGCTAAGAAACAAGCAT
